Addgene plasmid #73791: pME nls-eos
Purpose: Middle entry clone with photoconvertible eos conjugated to a nuclear localization signal
Depositing lab: David Raible. Depositing organization: University of Washington. Publication: Interplay between Foxd3 and Mitf regulates cell fate plasticity in the zebrafish neural crest. Curran K, Lister JA, Kunkel GR, Prendergast A, Parichy DM, Raible DW. Dev Biol. 2010 Aug 1;344(1):107-18. doi: 10.1016/j.ydbio.2010.04.023. Epub 2010 May 9. PubMed 20460180.
Backbone
  Vector backbone: pDONR221
  Total vector size (bp): 3272
  Vector type: middle entry clone
Growth in bacteria
  Bacterial resistance: Kanamycin, 50 μg/mL
  Growth temperature: 37°C
  Growth strain: DH5alpha
  Copy number: High Copy
Gene/Insert
  Gene/Insert name: nls-eos
  Cloning method: Gateway Cloning
  Sequencing primers: 5′ M13-F; 3′ M13-R
Terms and licenses: Academic/Nonprofit Terms; Industry Terms: Not Available to Industry
Depositor comments: Eos is originally cited in the following paper: Wiedenmann J., Ivanchenko S., Oswald F., Schmitt F., Röcker C., Salih A., Spindler K.-D., Nienhaus G. U. (2004). EosFP, a fluorescent marker protein with UV-inducible green-to-red fluorescence conversion. Proc. Natl. Acad. Sci. USA 101, 15905–15910.
How to cite: pME nls-eos was a gift from David Raible (Addgene plasmid # 73791 ; http://n2t.net/addgene:73791 ; RRID:Addgene_73791)
