[The description below was written by a language model from this plasmid's Addgene catalogue record and pLannotate feature annotations shown in this document.]
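Description:
pME nls-eos is a Gateway middle entry clone built on the pDONR221 backbone, a 3,272 bp plasmid meant for propagation in E. coli rather than for direct expression. It replicates from a high-copy ColE1/pUC-type origin and is selected with kanamycin through an aminoglycoside phosphotransferase (KanR) gene. Upstream of the cloning region, rrnB T1 and T2 transcription terminators insulate the insert from read-through transcription. Short annotated fragments of lacI and lacZα appear to be backbone remnants with no functional role.

The payload is a coding sequence for EosFP, the photoconvertible fluorescent protein from the coral Lobophyllia hemprichii, which switches irreversibly from green to red emission on UV or violet illumination. The catalogue entry describes it as joined to a nuclear localization signal. The feature table does not annotate the NLS separately, though a short unannotated stretch lies between attL1 and the start of the EosFP annotation. The cassette is flanked by attL1 and attL2 sites, so an LR recombination can transfer it into a destination vector, typically together with a 5′ entry clone supplying a promoter and a 3′ entry clone supplying a polyadenylation signal or tag in multisite assemblies. The entry clone has no eukaryotic promoter of its own. The only promoter annotated is a T7 promoter outside attL2, oriented back toward the insert and therefore antisense to the EosFP coding sequence.

The associated publication concerns cell fate decisions in the zebrafish neural crest. This suggests use in building transgenes that label nuclei with a photoconvertible marker, so that selected cells can be converted and followed over time, although the record does not specify particular downstream constructs.
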