Features (pLannotate 1.2.2; 10 found; start..end, strand, type, name):
    121..213     +  CDS            lacI (fragment): lac repressor; lacI; The lac repressor binds to the lac operator to inhibit transcription in E. coli. This inhibition can be relieved by adding lactose or isopropyl-β-D-thiogalactopyranoside (IPTG).
    268..295     -  terminator     rrnB T2 terminator: transcription terminator T2 from the E. coli rrnB gene
    427..470     +  terminator     rrnB T1 terminator: Escherichia coli rrnB; transcription terminator T1 from the E. coli rrnB gene
    517..553     -  CDS            lacZα (fragment): LacZα fragment of β-galactosidase; lacZ fragment
    569..668     +  protein_bind   attL1: mutant version of attL; recombination site for the Gateway® LR reaction LR Clonase™
    710..1387    +  CDS            EosFP: EosFP is a photoconvertible green/yellow fluorescent protein published in 2004, derived from Lobophyllia hemprichii.
   1397..1496    -  protein_bind   attL2: mutant version of attL; recombination site for the Gateway® LR reaction LR Clonase™
   1514..1532    -  promoter       T7 promoter: promoter for bacteriophage T7 RNA polymerase
   1666..2475    +  CDS            KanR: aminoglycoside phosphotransferase; aph(3')-Ia; confers resistance to kanamycin in bacteria or G418 (Geneticin®) in eukaryotes
   2622..3210    +  rep_origin     ori: high-copy-number ColE1/pMB1/pBR322/pUC origin of replication
>Addgene plasmid #73791 | pME nls-eos | depositor full sequence | sequence record 140827 | pME nls-eos sequence 3272 bps
CTTTCCTGCGTTATCCCCTGATTCTGTGGATAACCGTATTACCGCCTTTGAGTGAGCTGATACCGCTCGC
CGCAGCCGAACGACCGAGCGCAGCGAGTCAGTGAGCGAGGAAGCGGAAGAGCGCCCAATACGCAAACCGC
CTCTCCCCGCGCGTTGGCCGATTCATTAATGCAGCTGGCACGACAGGTTTCCCGACTGGAAAGCGGGCAG
TGAGCGCAACGCAATTAATACGCGTACCGCTAGCCAGGAAGAGTTTGTAGAAACGCAAAAAGGCCATCCG
TCAGGATGGCCTTCTGCTTAGTTTGATGCCTGGCAGTTTATGGCGGGCGTCCTGCCCGCCACCCTCCGGG
CCGTTGCTTCACAACGTTCAAATCCGCTCCCGGCGGATTTGTCCTACTCAGGAGAGCGTTCACCGACAAA
CAACAGATAAAACGAAAGGCCCAGTCTTCCGACTGAGCCTTTCGTTTTATTTGATGCCTGGCAGTTCCCT
ACTCTCGCGTTAACGCTAGCATGGATGTTTTCCCAGTCACGACGTTGTAAAACGACGGCCAGTCTTAAGC
TCGGGCCCCAAATAATGATTTTATTTTGACTGATAGTGACCTGTTCGTTGCAACAAATTGATGAGCAATG
CTTTTTTATAATGCCAACTTTGTACAAAAAAGCAGGCTGCGCCACCATGGCTCCAAAGAAGAAGCGTAAG
GTAGAATTCATGAGTGCGATTAAGCCAGACATGAAGATCAACCTCCGTATGGAAGGCAACGTAAACGGGC
ACCACTTTGTGATCGACGGAGATGGTACAGGCAAGCCTTTTGAGGGAAAACAGAGTATGGATCTTGAAGT
CAAAGAGGGCGGACCTCTGCCTTTTGCCTTTGATATCCTGACCACTGCATTCCATTACGGCAACAGGGTA
TTCGCCGAATATCCAGACCACATACAAGACTATTTTAAGCAGTCGTTTCCTAAGGGGTATTCGTGGGAAC
GAAGCTTGACTTTCGAAGACGGGGGCATTTGCATTGCCAGAAACGACATAACAATGGAAGGGGACACTTT
CTATAATAAAGTTCGATTTCACGGTGTAAACTTTCCCGCCAATGGTCCAGTTATGCAGAAGAAGACGCTG
AAATGGGAGCCCTCCACTGAGAAAATGTATGTGCGTGATGGAGTGCTGACGGGTGATATTACCATGGCTT
TGTTGCTTGAAGGAAATGCCCATTACCGATGTGACTTCAGAACTACTTACAAAGCTAAGGAGAAGGGTGT
CAAGTTACCAGGCTACCACTTTGTGGACCACTGCATTGAGATTTTAAGCCATGACAAAGATTACAACAAG
GTTAAGCTGTATGAGCATGCTGTTGCTCATTCTGGATTGCCTGACAATGCCAGACGATAGGGATCCACCC
AGCTTTCTTGTACAAAGTTGGCATTATAAGAAAGCATTGCTTATCAATTTGTTGCAACGAACAGGTCACT
ATCAGTCAAAATAAAATCATTATTTGCCATCCAGCTGATATCCCCTATAGTGAGTCGTATTACATGGTCA
TAGCTGTTTCCTGGCAGCTCTGGCCCGTGTCTCAAAATCTCTGATGTTACATTGCACAAGATAAAAATAT
ATCATCATGAACAATAAAACTGTCTGCTTACATAAACAGTAATACAAGGGGTGTTATGAGCCATATTCAA
CGGGAAACGTCGAGGCCGCGATTAAATTCCAACATGGATGCTGATTTATATGGGTATAAATGGGCTCGCG
ATAATGTCGGGCAATCAGGTGCGACAATCTATCGCTTGTATGGGAAGCCCGATGCGCCAGAGTTGTTTCT
GAAACATGGCAAAGGTAGCGTTGCCAATGATGTTACAGATGAGATGGTCAGACTAAACTGGCTGACGGAA
TTTATGCCTCTTCCGACCATCAAGCATTTTATCCGTACTCCTGATGATGCATGGTTACTCACCACTGCGA
TCCCCGGAAAAACAGCATTCCAGGTATTAGAAGAATATCCTGATTCAGGTGAAAATATTGTTGATGCGCT
GGCAGTGTTCCTGCGCCGGTTGCATTCGATTCCTGTTTGTAATTGTCCTTTTAACAGCGATCGCGTATTT
CGTCTCGCTCAGGCGCAATCACGAATGAATAACGGTTTGGTTGATGCGAGTGATTTTGATGACGAGCGTA
ATGGCTGGCCTGTTGAACAAGTCTGGAAAGAAATGCATAAACTTTTGCCATTCTCACCGGATTCAGTCGT
CACTCATGGTGATTTCTCACTTGATAACCTTATTTTTGACGAGGGGAAATTAATAGGTTGTATTGATGTT
GGACGAGTCGGAATCGCAGACCGATACCAGGATCTTGCCATCCTATGGAACTGCCTCGGTGAGTTTTCTC
CTTCATTACAGAAACGGCTTTTTCAAAAATATGGTATTGATAATCCTGATATGAATAAATTGCAGTTTCA
TTTGATGCTCGATGAGTTTTTCTAATCAGAATTGGTTAATTGGTTGTAACACTGGCAGAGCATTACGCTG
ACTTGACGGGACGGCGCAAGCTCATGACCAAAATCCCTTAACGTGAGTTACGCGTCGTTCCACTGAGCGT
CAGACCCCGTAGAAAAGATCAAAGGATCTTCTTGAGATCCTTTTTTTCTGCGCGTAATCTGCTGCTTGCA
AACAAAAAAACCACCGCTACCAGCGGTGGTTTGTTTGCCGGATCAAGAGCTACCAACTCTTTTTCCGAAG
GTAACTGGCTTCAGCAGAGCGCAGATACCAAATACTGTTCTTCTAGTGTAGCCGTAGTTAGGCCACCACT
TCAAGAACTCTGTAGCACCGCCTACATACCTCGCTCTGCTAATCCTGTTACCAGTGGCTGCTGCCAGTGG
CGATAAGTCGTGTCTTACCGGGTTGGACTCAAGACGATAGTTACCGGATAAGGCGCAGCGGTCGGGCTGA
ACGGGGGGTTCGTGCACACAGCCCAGCTTGGAGCGAACGACCTACACCGAACTGAGATACCTACAGCGTG
AGCTATGAGAAAGCGCCACGCTTCCCGAAGGGAGAAAGGCGGACAGGTATCCGGTAAGCGGCAGGGTCGG
AACAGGAGAGCGCACGAGGGAGCTTCCAGGGGGAAACGCCTGGTATCTTTATAGTCCTGTCGGGTTTCGC
CACCTCTGACTTGAGCGTCGATTTTTGTGATGCTCGTCAGGGGGGCGGAGCCTATGGAAAAACGCCAGCA
ACGCGGCCTTTTTACGGTTCCTGGCCTTTTGCTGGCCTTTTGCTCACATGTT
