>Addgene plasmid #73791 | pME nls-eos | depositor partial sequence | sequence record 136773 | nls-eos
ATGGCTCCAAAGAAGAAGCGTAAGGTAGAATTCATGAGTGCGATTAAGCCAGACATGAAGATCAACCTCC
GTATGGAAGGCAACGTAAACGGGCACCACTTTGTGATCGACGGAGATGGTACAGGCAAGCCTTTTGAGGG
AAAACAGAGTATGGATCTTGAAGTCAAAGAGGGCGGACCTCTGCCTTTTGCCTTTGATATCCTGACCACT
GCATTCCATTACGGCAACAGGGTATTCGCCGAATATCCAGACCACATACAAGACTATTTTAAGCAGTCGT
TTCCTAAGGGGTATTCGTGGGAACGAAGCTTGACTTTCGAAGACGGGGGCATTTGCATTGCCAGAAACGA
CATAACAATGGAAGGGGACACTTTCTATAATAAAGTTCGATTTCACGGTGTAAACTTTCCCGCCAATGGT
CCAGTTATGCAGAAGAAGACGCTGAAATGGGAGCCCTCCACTGAGAAAATGTATGTGCGTGATGGAGTGC
TGACGGGTGATATTACCATGGCTTTGTTGCTTGAAGGAAATGCCCATTACCGATGTGACTTCAGAACTAC
TTACAAAGCTAAGGAGAAGGGTGTCAAGTTACCAGGCTACCACTTTGTGGACCACTGCATTGAGATTTTA
AGCCATGACAAAGATTACAACAAGGTTAAGCTGTATGAGCATGCTGTTGCTCATTCTGGATTGCCTGACA
ATGCCAGACGATAG
