>Addgene plasmid #73791 | pME nls-eos | addgene partial sequence | sequence record 138781 | Kan-R 5'-ATCGCGAGCCCATTTATACC-3'
GTTGGAATTTAATCGCGGCCTCGACGTTTCCCGTTGAATATGGCTCATAACACCCCTTGTATTACTGTTT
ATGTAAGCAGACAGTTTTATTGTTCATGATGATATATTTTTATCTTGTGCAATGTAACATCAGAGATTTT
GAGACACGGGCCAGAGCTGCCAGGAAACAGCTATGACCATGTAATACGACTCACTATAGGGGATATCAGC
TGGATGGCAAATAATGATTTTATTTTGACTGATAGTGACCTGTTCGTTGCAACAAATTGATAAGCAATGC
TTTCTTATAATGCCAACTTTGTACAAGAAAGCTGGGTGGATCCCTATCGTCTGGCATTGTCAGGCAATCC
AGAATGAGCAACAGCATGCTCATACAGCTTAACCTTGTTGTAATCTTTGTCATGGCTTAAAATCTCAATG
CAGTGGTCCACAAAGTGGTAGCCTGGTAACTTGACACCCTTCTCCTTAGCTTTGTAAGTAGTTCTGAAGT
CACATCGGTAATGGGCATTTCCTTCAAGCAACAAAGCCATGGTAATATCACCCGTCAGCACTCCATCACG
CACATACATTTTCTCAGTGGAGGGCTCCCATTTCAGCGTCTTCTTCTGCATAACTGGACCATTGGCGGGA
AAGTTTACACCGTGAAATCGAACTTTATTATAGAAAGTGTCCCCTTCCATTGTTATGTCGTTTCTGGCAA
TGCAAATGCCCCCGTCTTCGAAAGTCAAGCTTCGTTCCCACGAATACCCCTTAGGAAACGACTGCTTAAA
ATAGTCTTGTATGTGGTCTGGATATTCGGCGAATACCCTGTTGCCGTAATGGAATGCAGTGGTCAGGATA
TCAAAGGCAAAAGGCAGAGGTCCGCCCTCTTTGACTTCAAGATCCATACTCTGTTTTCCCTCAAAAGGCT
TGCCTGTACCATCTCCGTCGATCACAAAGTGGTGCCCGTTTACGTTGCCTTCCATACGGAGGTTGATCTT
CATGTCTGGCTTAATCGCACTCATGAATTCTACCTTACGCTTCTTCTTTGGAGCCATGG
