>Addgene plasmid #73791 | pME nls-eos | addgene partial sequence | sequence record 138784 | pBR322ori-F 5'-GGGAAACGCCTGGTATCTTT-3'
TCTGACTTGAGCGTCGATTTTTGTGATGCTCGTCAGGGGGGCGGAGCCTATGGAAAAACGCCAGCAACGC
GGCCTTTTTACGGTTCCTGGCCTTTTGCTGGCCTTTTGCTCACATGTTCTTTCCTGCGTTATCCCCTGAT
TCTGTGGATAACCGTATTACCGCCTTTGAGTGAGCTGATACCGCTCGCCGCAGCCGAACGACCGAGCGCA
GCGAGTCAGTGAGCGAGGAAGCGGAAGAGCGCCCAATACGCAAACCGCCTCTCCCCGCGCGTTGGCCGAT
TCATTAATGCAGCTGGCACGACAGGTTTCCCGACTGGAAAGCGGGCAGTGAGCGCAACGCAATTAATACG
CGTACCGCTAGCCAGGAAGAGTTTGTAGAAACGCAAAAAGGCCATCCGTCAGGATGGCCTTCTGCTTAGT
TTGATGCCTGGCAGTTTATGGCGGGCGTCCTGCCCGCCACCCTCCGGGCCGTTGCTTCACAACGTTCAAA
TCCGCTCCCGGCGGATTTGTCCTACTCAGGAGAGCGTTCACCGACAAACAACAGATAAAACGAAAGGCCC
AGTCTTCCGACTGAGCCTTTCGTTTTATTTGATGCCTGGCAGTTCCCTACTCTCGCGTTAACGCTAGCAT
GGATGTTTTCCCAGTCACGACGTTGTAAAACGACGGCCAGTCTTAAGCTCGGGCCCCAAATAATGATTTT
ATTTTGACTGATAGTGACCTGTTCGTTGCAACAAATTGATGAGCAATGCTTTTTTATAATGCCAACTTTG
TACAAAAAAGCAGGCTGCGCCACCATGGCTCCAAAGAAGAAGCGTAAGGTAGAATTCATGAGTGCGATTA
AGCCAGACATGAAGATCAACCTCCGTATGGAAGGCAACGTAA
